Addgene plasmid #171879: pStA0::ECK120015170
Purpose: Terminator ECK120015170 in pStA0
Depositing lab: John Heap. Depositing organization: Imperial College London. Publication: Combinatorial assembly platform enabling engineering of genetically stable metabolic pathways in cyanobacteria. Taylor GM, Hitchcock A, Heap JT. Nucleic Acids Res. 2021 Dec 2;49(21):e123. doi: 10.1093/nar/gkab791. PubMed 34554258.
Backbone
  Vector backbone: pStA0
  Vector type: Synthetic Biology
Growth in bacteria
  Bacterial resistance: Ampicillin, 100 μg/mL
  Growth temperature: 37°C
  Growth strain: DH5alpha
  Copy number: High Copy
Gene/Insert
  Gene/Insert name: Terminator ECK120015170
  Species: Other
  Mutation: N/A
  Cloning method: Unknown
Terms and licenses: Academic/Nonprofit Terms; Industry Terms: Not Available to Industry
Depositor comments: Please visit https://www.biorxiv.org/content/10.1101/2020.03.11.983833v1 for bioRxiv preprint.
How to cite: pStA0::ECK120015170 was a gift from John Heap (Addgene plasmid # 171879 ; http://n2t.net/addgene:171879 ; RRID:Addgene_171879)
