[The description below was written by a language model from this plasmid's Addgene catalogue record and pLannotate feature annotations shown in this document.]
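Description:
pStA0::ECK120015170 is a small (about 2.3 kb) synthetic-biology part plasmid that stores a single transcriptional terminator, ECK120015170, in the pStA0 backbone. It comes from a combinatorial assembly platform developed for building genetically stable metabolic pathways in cyanobacteria. In that context it most plausibly serves as a storage vector supplying the terminator as a standardised part for assembly into larger constructs, rather than as an expression vector in its own right. The record does not state the cloning method or the assembly sites flanking the part, and it lists the species of origin only as "Other".

The plasmid is maintained in E. coli at high copy number through a ColE1/pMB1/pUC-type origin of replication. Selection is with ampicillin, using a β-lactamase gene (AmpR) driven by its native bla promoter. Apart from these maintenance elements, the automated annotation finds only two other features: a phage lambda t0 terminator and, on the opposite strand and spanning the numbering origin of the circular sequence, an E. coli rrnB T1 terminator. Terminators arranged like this commonly flank a cloning site to insulate it from transcription reading in from or out to the backbone, although the record does not state this role explicitly. The ECK120015170 terminator itself was not recognised by the annotation tool, so its exact position is not recorded. It may lie in the short unannotated stretch between the two backbone terminators. No promoter, coding sequence, reporter or cyanobacterial replication or integration element is annotated apart from the resistance cassette.
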