Features (pLannotate 1.2.2; 5 found; start..end, strand, type, name):
    144..248     +  promoter       AmpR promoter: bla
    249..1109    +  CDS            AmpR: β-lactamase; bla; confers resistance to ampicillin, carbenicillin, and related antibiotics
   1280..1868    +  rep_origin     ori: high-copy-number ColE1/pMB1/pBR322/pUC origin of replication
   2026..2120    +  terminator     lambda t0 terminator: transcription terminator from phage lambda
   2215..45      -  terminator     rrnB T1 terminator (across the origin): Escherichia coli rrnB; transcription terminator T1 from the E. coli rrnB gene
>Addgene plasmid #171879 | pStA0::ECK120015170 | addgene full sequence | sequence record 354596 | Addgene NGS Result
AAAACGAAAGGCCCAGTCTTTCGACTGAGCCTTTCGTTTTATTTGATGCCCGAAAGGGCCTCGTGATACG
CCTATTTTTATAGGTTAATGTCATGATAATAATGGTTTCTTAGACGTCAGGTGGCACTTTTCGGGGAAAT
GTGCGCGGAACCCCTATTTGTTTATTTTTCTAAATACATTCAAATATGTATCCGCTCATGAGACAATAAC
CCTGATAAATGCTTCAATAATATTGAAAAAGGAAGAGTATGAGTATTCAACATTTCCGTGTCGCCCTTAT
TCCCTTTTTTGCGGCATTTTGCCTTCCTGTTTTTGCTCACCCAGAAACGCTGGTGAAAGTAAAAGATGCT
GAAGATCAGTTGGGTGCACGAGTGGGTTACATCGAACTGGATCTCAACAGCGGTAAGATCCTTGAGAGTT
TTCGCCCCGAAGAACGTTTTCCAATGATGAGCACTTTTAAAGTTCTGCTATGTGGCGCGGTATTATCCCG
TATTGACGCCGGGCAAGAGCAACTCGGTCGCCGCATACACTATTCTCAGAATGACTTGGTTGAGTACTCA
CCAGTCACAGAAAAGCATCTTACGGATGGCATGACAGTAAGAGAATTATGCAGTGCTGCCATAACCATGA
GTGATAACACTGCGGCCAACTTACTTCTGACAACGATCGGAGGACCGAAGGAGCTAACCGCTTTTTTGCA
CAACATGGGGGATCATGTAACTCGCCTTGATCGTTGGGAACCGGAGCTGAATGAAGCCATACCAAACGAC
GAGCGTGACACCACGATGCCTGTAGCAATGGCAACAACGTTGCGCAAACTATTAACTGGCGAACTACTTA
CTCTAGCTTCCCGGCAACAATTAATAGACTGGATGGAGGCGGATAAAGTTGCAGGACCACTTCTGCGCTC
GGCCCTTCCGGCTGGCTGGTTTATTGCTGATAAATCTGGAGCCGGTGAGCGTGGGTCCCGCGGTATCATT
GCAGCACTGGGGCCAGATGGTAAGCCCTCCCGTATCGTAGTTATCTACACGACGGGGAGTCAGGCAACTA
TGGATGAACGAAATAGACAGATCGCTGAGATAGGTGCCTCACTGATTAAGCATTGGTAACTGTCAGACCA
AGTTTACTCATATATACTTTAGATTGATTTAAAACTTCATTTTTAATTTAAAAGGATCTAGGTGAAGATC
CTTTTTGATAATCTCATGACCAAAATCCCTTAACGTGAGTTTTCGTTCCACTGAGCGTCAGACCCCGTAG
AAAAGATCAAAGGATCTTCTTGAGATCCTTTTTTTCTGCGCGTAATCTGCTGCTTGCAAACAAAAAAACC
ACCGCTACCAGCGGTGGTTTGTTTGCCGGATCAAGAGCTACCAACTCTTTTTCCGAAGGTAACTGGCTTC
AGCAGAGCGCAGATACCAAATACTGTTCTTCTAGTGTAGCCGTAGTTAGGCCACCACTTCAAGAACTCTG
TAGCACCGCCTACATACCTCGCTCTGCTAATCCTGTTACCAGTGGCTGCTGCCAGTGGCGATAAGTCGTG
TCTTACCGGGTTGGACTCAAGACGATAGTTACCGGATAAGGCGCAGCGGTCGGGCTGAACGGGGGGTTCG
TGCACACAGCCCAGCTTGGAGCGAACGACCTACACCGAACTGAGATACCTACAGCGTGAGCTATGAGAAA
GCGCCACGCTTCCCGAAGGGAGAAAGGCGGACAGGTATCCGGTAAGCGGCAGGGTCGGAACAGGAGAGCG
CACGAGGGAGCTTCCAGGGGGAAACGCCTGGTATCTTTATAGTCCTGTCGGGTTTCGCCACCTCTGACTT
GAGCGTCGATTTTTGTGATGCTCGTCAGGGGGGCGGAGCCTATGGAAAAACGCCAGCAACGCGGCCTTTT
TACGGTTCCTGGCCTTTTGCTGGCCTTTTGCTCACATGTTCTTTCCTGCGTTATCCCCTGATTCTGTGGA
TAACCGTATTACCGCCTTTGAGTGAGCTGATACCGCTCGCCGCAGCCGAACGACCGAGCGCCTTGGACTC
CTGTTGATAGATCCAGTAATGACCTCAGAACTCCATCTGGATTTGTTCAGAACGCTCGGTTGCCGCCGGG
CGTTTTTTATTGGTGAGAATCCAGTGTGGCTCTTCATAAACAATTTTCGAAAAAACCCGCTTCGGCGGGT
TTTTTTATAGCTAAAAGGACGAAGAGCGACCTCTAGGGCGGCGGATTTGTCCTACTCAGGAGAGCGTTCA
CCGACAAACAACAGAT
